Addgene plasmid #219861: NOLC1 nicking guide pDY2251
Purpose: Nicking sgRNA for NOLC1
Depositing lab: Omar Abudayyeh & Jonathan Gootenberg. Depositing organization: Massachusetts Institute of Technology. Publication: Precise kilobase-scale genomic insertions in mammalian cells using PASTE. Fell CW, Schmitt-Ulms C, Tagliaferri DV, Gootenberg JS, Abudayyeh OO. Nat Protoc. 2024 Dec 15. doi: 10.1038/s41596-024-01090-z. PubMed 39676077.
Backbone
  Vector backbone: pU6-pegRNA-GG-acceptor (Addgene #132777)
  Vector type: CRISPR
Growth in bacteria
  Bacterial resistance: Ampicillin, 100 μg/mL
  Growth temperature: 37°C
  Growth strain: NEB Stable
  Copy number: Unknown
Gene/Insert
  Gene/Insert name: NOLC1 nicking sgRNA
  Species: H. sapiens (human)
  Entrez Gene: NOLC1 (a.k.a. NOPP130, NOPP140, NS5ATP13, P130, Srp40)
Terms and licenses: Academic/Nonprofit Terms; Industry Terms: Not Available to Industry
How to cite: NOLC1 nicking guide pDY2251 was a gift from Omar Abudayyeh & Jonathan Gootenberg (Addgene plasmid # 219861 ; http://n2t.net/addgene:219861 ; RRID:Addgene_219861)
