[The description below was written by a language model from this plasmid's Addgene catalogue record and pLannotate feature annotations shown in this document.]
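Description:
NOLC1 nicking guide pDY2251 is a small (about 2.3 kb) CRISPR guide-expression plasmid built on the pU6-pegRNA-GG-acceptor backbone, a Golden Gate acceptor vector designed for cloning prime-editing guide RNAs and standard sgRNAs. It is propagated in E. coli through a high-copy ColE1/pUC-type origin of replication and selected with ampicillin via a β-lactamase gene driven by its native bla promoter. The record lists the copy number as unknown, although the annotated origin is of the high-copy class. A short fragment of a Gateway attB1 site is also annotated upstream of the U6 promoter. It appears to be a backbone remnant with no evident role in the construct's function.

The payload is a single RNA polymerase III transcription unit. The human U6 promoter drives a guide RNA made up of a spacer targeting the human NOLC1 gene, which lies in the short unannotated gap between promoter and scaffold, fused to the Streptococcus pyogenes Cas9 sgRNA scaffold. The plasmid carries no Cas9, reporter or mammalian selection marker, so it is meant to be delivered transiently to mammalian cells alongside other components. According to the record, it supplies the nicking sgRNA for NOLC1 in the PASTE method for kilobase-scale genomic insertion. In prime-editing-based approaches, a nicking guide directs the Cas9 nickase to cut the non-edited strand near the pegRNA target site, which biases DNA repair towards retaining the edit. In PASTE that edit is the integrase landing site written at the locus, and retaining it improves the efficiency of subsequent cargo integration. The record does not state the exact target position within NOLC1.
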