Features (pLannotate 1.2.2; 6 found; start..end, strand, type, name):
    495..570     -  misc_RNA       gRNA scaffold: guide RNA scaffold for the Streptococcus pyogenes CRISPR/Cas9 system
    601..841     -  promoter       U6 promoter: RNA polymerase III promoter for human U6 snRNA
    893..910     -  protein_bind   attB1 (fragment): mutant version of attB; recombination site for the Gateway® BP reaction BP Clonase™
    948..1052    +  promoter       AmpR promoter: bla
   1053..1913    +  CDS            AmpR: β-lactamase; bla; confers resistance to ampicillin, carbenicillin, and related antibiotics
   2084..391     +  rep_origin     ori (across the origin): high-copy-number ColE1/pMB1/pBR322/pUC origin of replication
>Addgene plasmid #219861 | NOLC1 nicking guide pDY2251 | addgene full sequence | sequence record 464560 | Addgene NGS Result
GCCTACATACCTCGCTCTGCTAATCCTGTTACCAGTGGCTGCTGCCAGTGGCGATAAGTCGTGTCTTACC
GGGTTGGACTCAAGACGATAGTTACCGGATAAGGCGCAGCGGTCGGGCTGAACGGGGGGTTCGTGCACAC
AGCCCAGCTTGGAGCGAACGACCTACACCGAACTGAGATACCTACAGCGTGAGCTATGAGAAAGCGCCAC
GCTTCCCGAAGGGAGAAAGGCGGACAGGTATCCGGTAAGCGGCAGGGTCGGAACAGGAGAGCGCACGAGG
GAGCTTCCAGGGGGAAACGCCTGGTATCTTTATAGTCCTGTCGGGTTTCGCCACCTCTGACTTGAGCGTC
GATTTTTGTGATGCTCGTCAGGGGGGCGGAGCCTATGGAAAAACGCCAGCAACGCGGCCTTTTTACGGTT
CCTGGCCTTTTGCTGGCCTTTTGCTCACATGTCATATGTAGAGAGGTACCTCGAGCGGCCCAAGCTTAAA
AAAAGCACCGACTCGGTGCCACTTTTTCAAGTTGATAACGGACTAGCCTTATTTTAACTTGCTATTTCTA
GCTCTAAAACGTATCCCCTCGTGCTCGGCTCCGGTGTTTCGTCCTTTCCACAAGATATATAAAGCCAAGA
AATCGAAATACTTTCAAGTTACGGTAAGCATATGATAGTCCATTTTAAAACATAATTTTAAAACTGCAAA
CTACCCAAGAAATTATTACTTTCTACGTCACGTATTTTGTACTAATATCTTTGTGTTTACAGTCAAATTA
ATTCTAATTATCTCTCTAACAGCCTTGTATCGTATATGCAAATATGAAGGAATCATGGGAAATAGGCCCT
CTTCCTGCCCGACCTTGGTACCGGATCCAGTCGACTGAATTGGTTCCTTTAAAGCCTGCTTTTTTGTACA
GCTAGCGACGTCAGGTGGCACTTTTCGGGGAAATGTGCGCGGAACCCCTATTTGTTTATTTTTCTAAATA
CATTCAAATATGTATCCGCTCATGAGACAATAACCCTGATAAATGCTTCAATAATATTGAAAAAGGAAGA
GTATGAGTATTCAACATTTCCGTGTCGCCCTTATTCCCTTTTTTGCGGCATTTTGCCTTCCTGTTTTTGC
TCACCCAGAAACGCTGGTGAAAGTAAAAGATGCTGAAGATCAGTTGGGTGCACGAGTGGGTTACATCGAA
CTGGATCTCAACAGCGGTAAGATCCTTGAGAGTTTTCGCCCCGAAGAACGTTTTCCAATGATGAGCACTT
TTAAAGTTCTGCTATGTGGCGCGGTATTATCCCGTATTGACGCCGGGCAAGAGCAACTCGGTCGCCGCAT
ACACTATTCTCAGAATGACTTGGTTGAGTACTCACCAGTCACAGAAAAGCATCTTACGGATGGCATGACA
GTAAGAGAATTATGCAGTGCTGCCATAACCATGAGTGATAACACTGCGGCCAACTTACTTCTGACAACGA
TCGGAGGACCGAAGGAGCTAACCGCTTTTTTGCACAACATGGGGGATCATGTAACTCGCCTTGATCGTTG
GGAACCGGAGCTGAATGAAGCCATACCAAACGACGAGCGTGACACCACGATGCCTGTAGCAATGGCAACA
ACGTTGCGCAAACTATTAACTGGCGAACTACTTACTCTAGCTTCCCGGCAACAATTAATAGACTGGATGG
AGGCGGATAAAGTTGCAGGACCACTTCTGCGCTCGGCCCTTCCGGCTGGCTGGTTTATTGCTGATAAATC
TGGAGCCGGTGAGCGTGGATCTCGCGGTATCATTGCAGCACTGGGGCCAGATGGTAAGCCCTCCCGTATC
GTAGTTATCTACACGACGGGGAGTCAGGCAACTATGGATGAACGAAATAGACAGATCGCTGAGATAGGTG
CCTCACTGATTAAGCATTGGTAACTGTCAGACCAAGTTTACTCATATATACTTTAGATTGATTTAAAACT
TCATTTTTAATTTAAAAGGATCTAGGTGAAGATCCTTTTTGATAATCTCATGACCAAAATCCCTTAACGT
GAGTTTTCGTTCCACTGAGCGTCAGACCCCGTAGAAAAGATCAAAGGATCTTCTTGAGATCCTTTTTTTC
TGCGCGTAATCTGCTGCTTGCAAACAAAAAAACCACCGCTACCAGCGGTGGTTTGTTTGCCGGATCAAGA
GCTACCAACTCTTTTTCCGAAGGTAACTGGCTTCAGCAGAGCGCAGATACCAAATACTGTTCTTCTAGTG
TAGCCGTAGTTAGGCCACCACTTCAAGAACTCTGTAGCACC
